>Addgene plasmid #75385 | pHAGE-EFS-PCP-3XGFPnls | addgene full sequence | sequence record 212938 | Addgene NGS Result
TGGAAGGGCTAATTCACTCCCAAAGAAGACAAGATATCCTTGATCTGTGGATCTACCACACACAAGGCTA
CTTCCCTGATTAGCAGAACTACACACCAGGGCCAGGGGTCAGATATCCACTGACCTTTGGATGGTGCTAC
AAGCTAGTACCAGTTGAGCCAGATAAGGTAGAAGAGGCCAATAAAGGAGAGAACACCAGCTTGTTACACC
CTGTGAGCCTGCATGGGATGGATGACCCGGAGAGAGAAGTGTTAGAGTGGAGGTTTGACAGCCGCCTAGC
ATTTCATCACGTGGCCCGAGAGCTGCATCCGGAGTACTTCAAGAACTGCTGATATCGAGCTTGCTACAAG
GGACTTTCCGCTGGGGACTTTCCAGGGAGGCGTGGCCTGGGCGGGACTGGGGAGTGGCGAGCCCTCAGAT
CCTGCATATAAGCAGCTGCTTTTTGCCTGTACTGGGTCTCTCTGGTTAGACCAGATCTGAGCCTGGGAGC
TCTCTGGCTAACTAGGGAACCCACTGCTTAAGCCTCAATAAAGCTTGCCTTGAGTGCTTCAAGTAGTGTG
TGCCCGTCTGTTGTGTGACTCTGGTAACTAGAGATCCCTCAGACCCTTTTAGTCAGTGTGGAAAATCTCT
AGCAGTGGCGCCCGAACAGGGACTTGAAAGCGAAAGGGAAACCAGAGGAGCTCTCTCGACGCAGGACTCG
GCTTGCTGAAGCGCGCACGGCAAGAGGCGAGGGGCGGCGACTGGTGAGTACGCCAAAAATTTTGACTAGC
GGAGGCTAGAAGGAGAGAGATGGGTGCGAGAGCGTCAGTATTAAGCGGGGGAGAATTAGATCGCGATGGG
AAAAAATTCGGTTAAGGCCAGGGGGAAAGAAAAAATATAAATTAAAACATATAGTATGGGCAAGCAGGGA
GCTAGAACGATTCGCAGTTAATCCTGGCCTGTTAGAAACATCAGAAGGCTGTAGACAAATACTGGGACAG
CTACAACCATCCCTTCAGACAGGATCAGAAGAACTTAGATCATTATATAATACAGTAGCAACCCTCTATT
GTGTGCATCAAAGGATAGAGATAAAAGACACCAAGGAAGCTTTAGACAAGATAGAGGAAGAGCAAAACAA
AAGTAAGACCACCGCACAGCAAGCGGCCGGCCGCTGATCTTCAGACCTGGAGGAGGAGATATGAGGGACA
ATTGGAGAAGTGAATTATATAAATATAAAGTAGTAAAAATTGAACCATTAGGAGTAGCACCCACCAAGGC
AAAGAGAAGAGTGGTGCAGAGAGAAAAAAGAGCAGTGGGAATAGGAGCTTTGTTCCTTGGGTTCTTGGGA
GCAGCAGGAAGCACTATGGGCGCAGCGTCAATGACGCTGACGGTACAGGCCAGACAATTATTGTCTGGTA
TAGTGCAGCAGCAGAACAATTTGCTGAGGGCTATTGAGGCGCAACAGCATCTGTTGCAACTCACAGTCTG
GGGCATCAAGCAGCTCCAGGCAAGAATCCTGGCTGTGGAAAGATACCTAAAGGATCAACAGCTCCTGGGG
ATTTGGGGTTGCTCTGGAAAACTCATTTGCACCACTGCTGTGCCTTGGAATGCTAGTTGGAGTAATAAAT
CTCTGGAACAGATTTGGAATCACACGACCTGGATGGAGTGGGACAGAGAAATTAACAATTACACAAGCTT
AATACACTCCTTAATTGAAGAATCGCAAAACCAGCAAGAAAAGAATGAACAAGAATTATTGGAATTAGAT
AAATGGGCAAGTTTGTGGAATTGGTTTAACATAACAAATTGGCTGTGGTATATAAAATTATTCATAATGA
TAGTAGGAGGCTTGGTAGGTTTAAGAATAGTTTTTGCTGTACTTTCTATAGTGAATAGAGTTAGGCAGGG
ATATTCACCATTATCGTTTCAGACCCACCTCCCAACCCCGAGGGGACCCGACAGGCCCGAAGGAATAGAA
GAAGAAGGTGGAGAGAGAGACAGAGACAGATCCATTCGATTAGTGAACGGATCTCGACGGTATCGCCGAA
TTGACAAATGGCAGTATTCATCCACAATTTTAAAAGAAAAGGGGGGATTGGGGGGTACAGTGCAGGGGAA
AGAATAGTAGACATAATAGCAACAGACATACAAACTAAAGAATTACAAAAACAAATTACAAAAATTCAAA
ATTTTCGGGTTTATTACAGGGACAGCAGAGATCCAGTTTGGACTAGCGATGCTAGCTGATGCGGGCCCTT
CGAGTGGCTCCGGTGCCCGTCAGTGGGCAGAGCGCACATCGCCCACAGTCCCCGAGAAGTTGGGGGGAGG
GGTCGGCAATTGAACCGGTGCCTAGAGAAGGTGGCGCGGGGTAAACTGGGAAAGTGATGTCGTGTACTGG
CTCCGCCTTTTTCCCGAGGGTGGGGGAGAACCGTATATAAGTGCAGTAGTCGCCGTGAACGTTCTTTTTC
GCAACGGGTTTGCCGCCAGAACACAGGTGTCGTGACGCGGTTCCGGTTAAGGTGAACGCGTGCAGGCTGG
CGCCACCATGGGTTCCAAAACCATCGTTCTTTCGGTCGGCGAGGCTACTCGCACTCTGACTGAGATCCAG
TCCACCGCAGACCGTCAGATCTTCGAAGAGAAGGTCGGGCCTCTGGTGGGTCGGCTGCGCCTCACGGCTT
CGCTCCGTCAAAACGGAGCCAAGACCGCGTATCGCGTCAACCTAAAACTGGATCAGGCGGACGTCGTTGA
TTCCGGACTTCCGAAAGTGCGCTACACTCAGGTATGGTCGCACGACGTGACAATCGTTGCGAATAGCACC
GAGGCCTCGCGCAAATCGTTGTACGATTTGACCAAGTCCCTCGTCGCGACCTCGCAGGTCGAAGATCTTG
TCGTCAACCTTGTGCCGCTGGGCCGTGGTGGCGGAGGGACTAGTGGAGGTGGATCCGGAAGTATGCGTAA
AGGCGAAGAGCTGTTCACTGGTGTCGTCCCTATTCTGGTGGAACTGGATGGTGATGTCAACGGTCATAAG
TTTTCCGTGCGTGGCGAGGGTGAAGGTGACGCAACTAATGGTAAACTGACGCTGAAGTTCATCTGTACTA
CTGGTAAACTGCCGGTACCTTGGCCGACTCTGGTAACGACGCTGACTTATGGTGTTCAGTGCTTTGCTCG
TTATCCGGACCATATGAAGCAGCATGACTTCTTCAAGTCCGCCATGCCGGAAGGCTATGTGCAGGAACGC
ACGATTTCCTTTAAGGATGACGGCACGTACAAAACGCGTGCGGAAGTGAAATTTGAAGGCGATACCCTGG
TAAACCGCATTGAGCTGAAAGGCATTGACTTTAAAGAAGACGGCAATATCCTGGGCCATAAGCTGGAATA
CAATTTTAACAGCCACAATGTTTACATCACCGCCGATAAACAAAAAAATGGCATTAAAGCGAATTTTAAA
ATTCGCCACAACGTGGAGGATGGCAGCGTGCAGCTGGCTGATCACTACCAGCAAAACACTCCAATCGGTG
ATGGTCCTGTTCTGCTGCCAGACAATCACTATCTGAGCACGCAAAGCGTTCTGTCTAAAGATCCGAACGA
GAAACGCGATCATATGGTTCTGCTGGAGTTCGTAACCGCAGCGGGCATCACGCATGGTATGGATGAACTG
TACAAATCTGGCGGCCGCTCTGGCATGCGTAAAGGCGAAGAGCTGTTCACTGGTGTCGTCCCTATTCTGG
TGGAACTGGATGGTGATGTCAACGGTCATAAGTTTTCCGTGCGTGGCGAGGGTGAAGGTGACGCAACTAA
TGGTAAACTGACGCTGAAGTTCATCTGTACTACTGGTAAACTGCCGGTACCTTGGCCGACTCTGGTAACG
ACGCTGACTTATGGTGTTCAGTGCTTTGCTCGTTATCCGGACCATATGAAGCAGCATGACTTCTTCAAGT
CCGCCATGCCGGAAGGCTATGTGCAGGAACGCACGATTTCCTTTAAGGATGACGGCACGTACAAAACGCG
TGCGGAAGTGAAATTTGAAGGCGATACCCTGGTAAACCGCATTGAGCTGAAAGGCATTGACTTTAAAGAA
GACGGCAATATCCTGGGCCATAAGCTGGAATACAATTTTAACAGCCACAATGTTTACATCACCGCCGATA
AACAAAAAAATGGCATTAAAGCGAATTTTAAAATTCGCCACAACGTGGAGGATGGCAGCGTGCAGCTGGC
TGATCACTACCAGCAAAACACTCCAATCGGTGATGGTCCTGTTCTGCTGCCAGACAATCACTATCTGAGC
ACGCAAAGCGTTCTGTCTAAAGATCCGAACGAGAAACGCGATCATATGGTTCTGCTGGAGTTCGTAACCG
CAGCGGGCATCACGCATGGTATGGATGAACTGTACAAAGGTAGCATCGATGGTAGCATGCGTAAAGGCGA
AGAGCTGTTCACTGGTGTCGTCCCTATTCTGGTGGAACTGGATGGTGATGTCAACGGTCATAAGTTTTCC
GTGCGTGGCGAGGGTGAAGGTGACGCAACTAATGGTAAACTGACGCTGAAGTTCATCTGTACTACTGGTA
AACTGCCGGTACCTTGGCCGACTCTGGTAACGACGCTGACTTATGGTGTTCAGTGCTTTGCTCGTTATCC
GGACCATATGAAGCAGCATGACTTCTTCAAGTCCGCCATGCCGGAAGGCTATGTGCAGGAACGCACGATT
TCCTTTAAGGATGACGGCACGTACAAAACGCGTGCGGAAGTGAAATTTGAAGGCGATACCCTGGTAAACC
GCATTGAGCTGAAAGGCATTGACTTTAAAGAAGACGGCAATATCCTGGGCCATAAGCTGGAATACAATTT
TAACAGCCACAATGTTTACATCACCGCCGATAAACAAAAAAATGGCATTAAAGCGAATTTTAAAATTCGC
CACAACGTGGAGGATGGCAGCGTGCAGCTGGCTGATCACTACCAGCAAAACACTCCAATCGGTGATGGTC
CTGTTCTGCTGCCAGACAATCACTATCTGAGCACGCAAAGCGTTCTGTCTAAAGATCCGAACGAGAAACG
CGATCATATGGTTCTGCTGGAGTTCGTAACCGCAGCGGGCATCACGCATGGTATGGATGAACTGTACAAA
CTCGAGCCAAAGAAAAAGCGGAAAGTGTAATCTAGATAATCAACCTCTGGATTACAAAATTTGTGAAAGA
TTGACTGGTATTCTTAACTATGTTGCTCCTTTTACGCTATGTGGATACGCTGCTTTAATGCCTTTGTATC
ATGCTATTGCTTCCCGTATGGCTTTCATTTTCTCCTCCTTGTATAAATCCTGGTTGCTGTCTCTTTATGA
GGAGTTGTGGCCCGTTGTCAGGCAACGTGGCGTGGTGTGCACTGTGTTTGCTGACGCAACCCCCACTGGT
TGGGGCATTGCCACCACCTGTCAGCTCCTTTCCGGGACTTTCGCTTTCCCCCTCCCTATTGCCACGGCGG
AACTCATCGCCGCCTGCCTTGCCCGCTGCTGGACAGGGGCTCGGCTGTTGGGCACTGACAATTCCGTGGT
GTTGTCGGGGAAATCATCGTCCTTTCCTTGGCTGCTCGCCTGTGTTGCCACCTGGATTCTGCGCGGGACG
TCCTTCTGCTACGTCCCTTCGGCCCTCAATCCAGCGGACCTTCCTTCCCGCGGCCTGCTGCCGGCTCTGC
GGCCTCTTCCGCGTCTTCGCCTTCGCCCTCAGACGAGTCGGATCTCCCTTTGGGCCGCCTCCCCGCCTGA
GATCCTTTAAGACCAATGACTTACAAGGCAGCTGTAGATCTTAGCCACTTTTTAAAAGAAAAGGGGGGAC
TGGAAGGGCTAATTCACTCCCAACGAAGACAAGATCTGCTTTTTGCTTGTACTGGGTCTCTCTGGTTAGA
CCAGATCTGAGCCTGGGAGCTCTCTGGCTAACTAGGGAACCCACTGCTTAAGCCTCAATAAAGCTTGCCT
TGAGTGCTTCAAGTAGTGTGTGCCCGTCTGTTGTGTGACTCTGGTAACTAGAGATCCCTCAGACCCTTTT
AGTCAGTGTGGAAAATCTCTAGCAGTAGTAGTTCATGTCATCTTATTATTCAGTATTTATAACTTGCAAA
GAAATGAATATCAGAGAGTGAGAGGCCCGGGTTAATTAAGGAAAGGGCTAGATCATTCTTGAAGACGAAA
GGGCCTCGTGATACGCCTATTTTTATAGGTTAATGTCATGATAATAATGGTTTCTTAGACGTCAGGTGGC
ACTTTTCGGGGAAATGTGCGCGGAACCCCTATTTGTTTATTTTTCTAAATACATTCAAATATGTATCCGC
TCATGAGACAATAACCCTGATAAATGCTTCAATAATATTGAAAAAGGAAGAGTATGAGTATTCAACATTT
CCGTGTCGCCCTTATTCCCTTTTTTGCGGCATTTTGCCTTCCTGTTTTTGCTCACCCAGAAACGCTGGTG
AAAGTAAAAGATGCTGAAGATCAGTTGGGTGCACGAGTGGGTTACATCGAACTGGATCTCAACAGCGGTA
AGATCCTTGAGAGTTTTCGCCCCGAAGAACGTTTTCCAATGATGAGCACTTTTAAAGTTCTGCTATGTGG
CGCGGTATTATCCCGTGTTGACGCCGGGCAAGAGCAACTCGGTCGCCGCATACACTATTCTCAGAATGAC
TTGGTTGAGTACTCACCAGTCACAGAAAAGCATCTTACGGATGGCATGACAGTAAGAGAATTATGCAGTG
CTGCCATAACCATGAGTGATAACACTGCGGCCAACTTACTTCTGACAACGATCGGAGGACCGAAGGAGCT
AACCGCTTTTTTGCACAACATGGGGGATCATGTAACTCGCCTTGATCGTTGGGAACCGGAGCTGAATGAA
GCCATACCAAACGACGAGCGTGACACCACGATGCCTGTAGCAATGGCAACAACGTTGCGCAAACTATTAA
CTGGCGAACTACTTACTCTAGCTTCCCGGCAACAATTAATAGACTGGATGGAGGCGGATAAAGTTGCAGG
ACCACTTCTGCGCTCGGCCCTTCCGGCTGGCTGGTTTATTGCTGATAAATCTGGAGCCGGTGAGCGTGGG
TCTCGCGGTATCATTGCAGCACTGGGGCCAGATGGTAAGCCCTCCCGTATCGTAGTTATCTACACGACGG
GGAGTCAGGCAACTATGGATGAACGAAATAGACAGATCGCTGAGATAGGTGCCTCACTGATTAAGCATTG
GTAACTGTCAGACCAAGTTTACTCATATATACTTTAGATTGATTTAAAACTTCATTTTTAATTTAAAAGG
ATCTAGGTGAAGATCCTTTTTGATAATCTCATGACCAAAATCCCTTAACGTGAGTTTTCGTTCCACTGAG
CGTCAGACCCCGTAGAAAAGATCAAAGGATCTTCTTGAGATCCTTTTTTTCTGCGCGTAATCTGCTGCTT
GCAAACAAAAAAACCACCGCTACCAGCGGTGGTTTGTTTGCCGGATCAAGAGCTACCAACTCTTTTTCCG
AAGGTAACTGGCTTCAGCAGAGCGCAGATACCAAATACTGTTCTTCTAGTGTAGCCGTAGTTAGGCCACC
ACTTCAAGAACTCTGTAGCACCGCCTACATACCTCGCTCTGCTAATCCTGTTACCAGTGGCTGCTGCCAG
TGGCGATAAGTCGTGTCTTACCGGGTTGGACTCAAGACGATAGTTACCGGATAAGGCGCAGCGGTCGGGC
TGAACGGGGGGTTCGTGCACACAGCCCAGCTTGGAGCGAACGACCTACACCGAACTGAGATACCTACAGC
GTGAGCTATGAGAAAGCGCCACGCTTCCCGAAGGGAGAAAGGCGGACAGGTATCCGGTAAGCGGCAGGGT
CGGAACAGGAGAGCGCACGAGGGAGCTTCCAGGGGGAAACGCCTGGTATCTTTATAGTCCTGTCGGGTTT
CGCCACCTCTGACTTGAGCGTCGATTTTTGTGATGCTCGTCAGGGGGGCGGAGCCTATGGAAAAACGCCA
GCAACGCGGCCTTTTTACGGTTCCTGGCCTTTTGCTGGCCTTTTGCTCACATGTTCTTTCCTGCGTTATC
CCCTGATTCTGTGGATAACCGTATTACCGCCTTTGAGTGAGCTGATACCGCTCGCCGCAGCCGAACGACC
GAGCGCAGCGAGTCAGTGAGCGAGGAAGCGGAAGAGCGCCCAATACGCAAACCGCCTCTCCCCGCGCGTT
GGCCGATTCATTAATGCAGCAAGCTCATGGCTGACTAATTTTTTTTATTTATGCAGAGGCCGAGGCCGCC
TCGGCCTCTGAGCTATTCCAGAAGTAGTGAGGAGGCTTTTTTGGAGGCCTAGGCTTTTGCAAAAAGCTCC
CCGTGGCACGACAGGTTTCCCGACTGGAAAGCGGGCAGTGAGCGCAACGCAATTAATGTGAGTTAGCTCA
CTCATTAGGCACCCCAGGCTTTACACTTTATGCTTCCGGCTCGTATGTTGTGTGGAATTGTGAGCGGATA
ACAATTTCACACAGGAAACAGCTATGACATGATTACGAATTTCACAAATAAAGCATTTTTTTCACTGCAT
TCTAGTTGTGGTTTGTCCAAACTCATCAATGTATCTTATCATGTCTGGATCAACTGGATAACTCAAGCTA
ACCAAAATCATCCCAAACTTCCCACCCCATACCCTATTACCACTGCCAATTACCTGTGGTTTCATTTACT
CTAAACCTGTGATTCCTCTGAATTATTTTCATTTTAAAGAAATTGTATTTGTTAAATATGTACTACAAAC
TTAGTAGT
Features (pLannotate 1.2.2; 25 found; start..end, strand, type, name):
    377..634     +  LTR            5' LTR (truncated): truncated 5' long terminal repeat (LTR) from HIV-1
    681..806     +  misc_feature   HIV-1 Ψ: packaging signal of human immunodeficiency virus type 1
    790..1128    +  CDS            HIV-1 gag (fragment): gag protein from human immunodeficiency virus 1; gag
   1303..1536    +  misc_feature   RRE: The Rev response element (RRE) of HIV-1 allows for Rev-dependent mRNA export from the nucleus to the cytoplasm.
   1913..2013    +  CDS            Rev (fragment): human immunodeficiency virus 1 (HIV-1) Rev protein; rev; enhances nuclear export of unspliced and incompletely spliced viral mRNAs
   2058..2175    +  misc_feature   cPPT/CTS: central polypurine tract and central termination sequence of HIV-1
   2265..2476    +  promoter       EF-1α core promoter: core promoter for human elongation factor EF-1α
   2534..2896    +  CDS            COAT_BPPP7: Experimental evidence at protein level: Swiss-Prot protein existence level 1. Forms the phage shell; binds to the phage RNA. From Pseudomonas phage PP7 (Bacteriophage PP7).
   2933..3646    +  CDS            superfolder GFP: GFP variant that folds robustly even when fused to poorly folded proteins (Pédelacq et al., 2006)
   3665..4378    +  CDS            superfolder GFP: GFP variant that folds robustly even when fused to poorly folded proteins (Pédelacq et al., 2006)
   4397..5110    +  CDS            superfolder GFP: GFP variant that folds robustly even when fused to poorly folded proteins (Pédelacq et al., 2006)
   5148..5736    +  misc_feature   WPRE: woodchuck hepatitis virus posttranscriptional regulatory element
   5744..5809    +  CDS            nef (fragment): NEF_HV1Z2 - Experimental evidence at protein level: Swiss-Prot protein existence level 1. Extracellular Nef protein targets CD4(+) T-lymphocytes for apoptosis by interacting with CXCR4 surface receptors. From Human immunodeficiency virus type 1 group M subtype D (isolate Z2/CDC-Z34) (HIV-1).
   5811..6044    +  LTR            3' LTR (ΔU3): self-inactivating 3' long terminal repeat (LTR) from HIV-1
   6249..6353    +  promoter       AmpR promoter: bla
   6354..7214    +  CDS            AmpR: β-lactamase; bla; confers resistance to ampicillin, carbenicillin, and related antibiotics
   7385..7973    +  rep_origin     ori: high-copy-number ColE1/pMB1/pBR322/pUC origin of replication
   8156..8210    +  CDS            lacI (fragment): lac repressor; lacI; The lac repressor binds to the lac operator to inhibit transcription in E. coli. This inhibition can be relieved by adding lactose or isopropyl-β-D-thiogalactopyranoside (IPTG).
   8216..8309    +  rep_origin     SV40 ori (fragment): SV40 origin of replication
   8334..8371    +  CDS            lacI (fragment): lac repressor; lacI; The lac repressor binds to the lac operator to inhibit transcription in E. coli. This inhibition can be relieved by adding lactose or isopropyl-β-D-thiogalactopyranoside (IPTG).
   8384..8405    +  protein_bind   CAP binding site: CAP binding activates transcription in the presence of cAMP. E. coli catabolite activator protein
   8420..8450    +  promoter       lac promoter: promoter for the E. coli lac operon
   8458..8474    +  protein_bind   lac operator: The lac repressor binds to the lac operator to inhibit transcription in E. coli. This inhibition can be relieved by adding lactose or isopropyl-β-D-thiogalactopyranoside (IPTG). lac repressor encoded by lacI
   8508..8591    +  polyA_signal   SV40 poly(A) signal (fragment): SV40 polyadenylation signal
   8758..329     +  CDS            nef (fragment) (across the origin): NEF_HV1BR - Experimental evidence at protein level: Swiss-Prot protein existence level 1. Extracellular Nef protein targets CD4(+) T-lymphocytes for apoptosis by interacting with CXCR4 surface receptors (PubMed:14990729). From Human immunodeficiency virus type 1 group M subtype B (isolate BRU/LAI) (HIV-1).
