[The description below was written by a language model from this plasmid's Addgene catalogue record and pLannotate feature annotations shown in this document.]
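Description:
pHAGE-EFS-PCP-3XGFPnls is an 8.8 kb HIV-1-based lentiviral vector for mammalian expression, built on the pHAGE-DEST backbone. It is propagated in E. coli through a high-copy ColE1/pUC-type origin with ampicillin selection (β-lactamase under its own promoter). The viral portion carries a truncated 5' LTR, the Ψ packaging signal with an adjoining gag fragment, the Rev response element for Rev-dependent export of the genomic RNA, the cPPT/CTS element, and a ΔU3 self-inactivating 3' LTR. Once integrated, expression therefore depends on the internal promoter rather than on LTR activity. No mammalian drug-selection marker is annotated, so transduced cells would be recognised by their fluorescence.

The payload is a single open reading frame driven by the EFS promoter, the short intron-less core of human EF-1α. It encodes the coat protein of Pseudomonas phage PP7 (PCP), followed at its C terminus by three tandem copies of superfolder GFP. A WPRE lies downstream to enhance transcript stability and expression. The construct name indicates a nuclear localisation signal, but no NLS is called out in the feature table, so its position is not documented here.

PCP binds the PP7 RNA hairpin, so the fusion acts as a bright green, nucleus-targeted reporter that can be recruited to RNAs carrying PP7 aptamers. The plasmid belongs to the CRISPRainbow set, in which dCas9 and engineered sgRNAs are used for multiplexed labelling of genomic loci; here the fusion presumably serves as the green component recruited to PP7-tagged guides. The scattered lac, SV40 and nef fragments annotated outside the cassette appear to be backbone remnants.
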