Addgene plasmid #75385: pHAGE-EFS-PCP-3XGFPnls
Purpose: PCP-3XGFPnls
Depositing lab: Thoru Pederson. Depositing organization: University of Massachusetts, Worcester. Publication: Multiplexed labeling of genomic loci with dCas9 and engineered sgRNAs using CRISPRainbow. Ma H, Tu LC, Naseri A, Huisman M, Zhang S, Grunwald D, Pederson T. Nat Biotechnol. 2016 Apr 18. doi: 10.1038/nbt.3526. PubMed 27088723.
Backbone
  Vector backbone: pHAGE-DEST
  Backbone size w/o insert (bp): 6000
  Total vector size (bp): 8758
  Vector type: Mammalian Expression, Lentiviral
Growth in bacteria
  Bacterial resistance: Ampicillin, 100 μg/mL
  Growth temperature: 37°C
  Growth strain: NEB Stable
  Copy number: High Copy
Gene/Insert
  Gene/Insert name: PCP
  Species: Synthetic
  Insert size (bp): 369
  Promoter: EFS
  Tag / fusion protein: 3XsfGFP (C terminal on insert)
  Cloning method: Restriction Enzyme; 5′ cloning site Nco I (not destroyed); 3′ cloning site BamH I (not destroyed)
  Sequencing primers: 5′ cgaaggaatagaagaagaaggtgga; 3′ CCAAAGGGAGATCCGACTCG
Terms and licenses: Academic/Nonprofit Terms; Industry Terms: Not Available to Industry
Depositor comments: Want all of the CRISPRainbow constructs? Request the set here: https://www.addgene.org/kits/pederson-crisprainbow/
How to cite: pHAGE-EFS-PCP-3XGFPnls was a gift from Thoru Pederson (Addgene plasmid # 75385 ; http://n2t.net/addgene:75385 ; RRID:Addgene_75385)
