>Addgene plasmid #75385 | pHAGE-EFS-PCP-3XGFPnls | addgene partial sequence | sequence record 146662 | EF1a-F_alt 5'-gccgtgaacgttctttttc-3'
AACGCGTGCAGGCTGGCGCCACCATGGGTTCCAAAACCATCGTTCTTTCGGTCGGCGAGGCTACTCGCAC
TCTGACTGAGATCCAGTCCACCGCAGACCGTCAGATCTTCGAAGAGAAGGTCGGGCCTCTGGTGGGTCGG
CTGCGCCTCACGGCTTCGCTCCGTCAAAACGGAGCCAAGACCGCGTATCGCGTCAACCTAAAACTGGATC
AGGCGGACGTCGTTGATTCCGGACTTCCGAAAGTGCGCTACACTCAGGTATGGTCGCACGACGTGACAAT
CGTTGCGAATAGCACCGAGGCCTCGCGCAAATCGTTGTACGATTTGACCAAGTCCCTCGTCGCGACCTCG
CAGGTCGAAGATCTTGTCGTCAACCTTGTGCCGCTGGGCCGTGGTGGCGGAGGGACTAGTGGAGGTGGAT
CCGGAAGTATGCGTAAAGGCGAAGAGCTGTTCACTGGTGTCGTCCCTATTCTGGTGGAACTGGATGGTGA
TGTCAACGGTCATAAGTTTTCCGTGCGTGGCGAGGGTGAAGGTGACGCAACTAATGGTAAACTGACGCTG
AAGTTCATCTGTACTACTGGTAAACTGCCGGTACCTTGGCCGACTCTGGTAACGACGCTGACTTATGGTG
TTCAGTGCTTTGCTCGTTATCCGGACCATATGAAGCAGCATGACTTCTTCAAGTCCGCCATGCCGGAAGG
CTATGTGCAGGAACGCACGATTTCCTTTAAGGATGACGGCACGTACAAAACGCGTGCGGAAGTGAAATTT
GAAGGCGATACCCTGGTAAACCGCATTGA
