>Addgene plasmid #75385 | pHAGE-EFS-PCP-3XGFPnls | addgene partial sequence | sequence record 146804 | WPRE-R 5'-CATAGCGTAAAAGGAGCAACA-3'
ATCCAGAGGTTGATTATCTAGATTACACTTTCCGCTTTTTCTTTGGCTCGAGTTTGTACAGTTCATCCAT
ACCATGCGTGATGCCCGCTGCGGTTACGAACTCCAGCAGAACCATATGATCGCGTTTCTCGTTCGGATCT
TTAGACAGAACGCTTTGCGTGCTCAGATAGTGATTGTCTGGCAGCAGAACAGGACCATCACCGATTGGAG
TGTTTTGCTGGTAGTGATCAGCCAGCTGCACGCTGCCATCCTCCACGTTGTGGCGAATTTTAAAATTCGC
TTTAATGCCATTTTTTTGTTTATCGGCGGTGATGTAAACATTGTGGCTGTTAAAATTGTATTCCAGCTTA
TGGCCCAGGATATTGCCGTCTTCTTTAAAGTCAATGCCTTTCAGCTCAATGCGGTTTACCAGGGTATCGC
CTTCAAATTTCACTTCCGCACGCGTTTTGTACGTGCCGTCATCCTTAAAGGAAATCGTGCGTTCCTGCAC
ATAGCCTTCCGGCATGGCGGACTTGAAGAAGTCATGCTGCTTCATATGGTCCGGATAACGAGCAAAGCAC
TGAACACCATAAGTCAGCGTCGTTACCAGAGTCGGCCAAGGTACCGGCAGTTTACCAGTAGTACAGATGA
ACTTCAGCGTCAGTTTACCATTAGTTGCGTCACCTTCACCCTCGCCACGCACGGAAAACTTATGACCGTT
GACATCACCATCCAGTTCCACCAGA
